>Addgene plasmid #70911 | pFOSGE_COF2C08 | depositor partial sequence | sequence record 126853 | insert
ATGAGCCTGGAAGTGAGCAATATAAACGGGGGAAACGGTACTCAATTGTCCCACGACAAGCGTGAGCTGC
TGTGCCTGCTGAAACTCATCAAAAAGTACCAGCTGAAGAGCACTGAGGAGCTGCTCTGCCAAGAGGCGAA
TGTGAGCAGTGTGGAATTGTCGGAAATCAGCGAAAGTGATGTTCAGCAGGTGCTGGGCGCAGTTTTGGGA
GCTGGCGATGCCAACCGGGAGTGGAAACATGTCCAATCTCCGGCGCAGGGTCATAAACAGTCCGCGGTGA
CGGAGGCCAATGCTGCAGAGGAACTGGCCAAGTTCATCGACGACGACAGCTTTGATGCTCAGCACTATGA
GCAGGCATACAAGGAGCTGCGCACTTTCGTTGAGGACTCCCTGGACATATACAAGCATGAGCTGTCCATG
GTTCTGTACCCAATTCTGGTGCAGATCTACTTCAAGATCCTCGCCAGTGGACTAAGGGAGAAGGCCAAAG
AATTCATTGAGAAGTACAAATGCGATCTCGACGGCTACTACATAGAGGGTCTTTTCAACCTTCTTTTGCT
GTCTAAGCCCGAGGAGCTGCTGGAGAATGACCTCGTAGTAGCCATGGAGCAGGATAAGTTTGTCATTCGC
ATGTCCAGGGACTCGCACTCTCTGTTCAAGCGACACATTCAGGATCGCCGGCAGGAAGTGGTGGCAGATA
TTGTTTCCAAGTACTTGCATTTCGACACATACGAGGGCATGGCGCGCAACAAGCTGCAGTGCGTCGCCAC
CGCGGGCTCGCACCTCGGAGAGGCCAAGCGACAGGACAACAAAATGCGGGTGTACTACGGACTGCTCAAG
GAGGTGGACTTTCAGACTCTGACCACTCCAGCGCCGGCACCAGAGGAGGAGGACGATGATCCGGATGCCC
CGGATCGTCCGAAAAAGAAAAAGCCAAAAAAGGATCCCCTGCTGTCGAAAAAGTCCAAGTCGGATCCGAA
TGCTCCATCCATCGACAGAATTCCCCTGCCGGAACTGAAGGATTCGGACAAGTTGCTAAAGCTTAAGGCT
CTCAGGGAAGCCAGCAAGCGTTTAGCCCTCAGCAAGGATCAACTGCCCTCTGCCGTCTTCTACACGGTGC
TTAATTCCCATCAGGGCGTAACCTGTGCCGAGATTTCAGACGATTCCACGATGTTGGCCTGTGGATTTGG
CGATTCTAGCGTGAGGATTTGGTCATTGACGCCCGCGAAGCTGCGTACGCTGAAGGATGCAGATTCCCTT
CGCGAACTGGACAAGGAATCGGCGGATATCAATGTGCGTATGCTGGATGACCGAAGTGGTGAGGTAACCA
GGAGCTTAATGGGTCACACCGGACCCGTATACCGCTGTGCCTTTGCCCCCGAGATGAACCTGTTGCTCTC
ATGTTCCGAGGACAGCACCATAAGGCTGTGGTCTCTGCTCACCTGGTCCTGCGTAGTCACCTACCGCGGG
CACGTTTACCCGGTGTGGGATGTTCGCTTTGCGCCGCATGGCTACTATTTTGTTTCTTGTTCGTACGACA
AAACTGCTCGTCTGTGGGCCACGGATTCCAATCAAGCGTTGCGCGTATTCGTGGGTCACTTGTCGGACGT
GGATTGTGTACAATTTCATCCCAATTCCAATTATGTGGCCACCGGTTCTAGCGATCGCACGGTACGCCTG
TGGGACAACATGACCGGTCAGTCGGTACGCCTGATGACGGGCCACAAGGGATCGGTGAGTTCTCTGGCCT
TCTCCGCCTGCGGCCGGTATCTGGCCTCGGGTTCAGTAGATCACAATATCATCATCTGGGATCTGTCGAA
CGGATCCCTGGTCACCACCCTGTTGAGGCACACTAGCACTGTGACCACGATCACCTTTAGTCGCGATGGA
ACAGTCCTGGCTGCAGCCGGCTTGGATAACAATCTAACTCTGTGGGACTTTCACAAGGTTACCGAAGACT
ATATCAGCAATCACATCACTGTGTCGCACCATCAGGATGAGAACGACGAGGACGTCTACCTCATGCGTAC
TTTCCCCAGCAAGAACTCGCCATTTGTCAGCCTGCACTTTACGCGCCGAAATCTCCTGATGTGCGTGGGT
CTATTCAAGAGT
