>Addgene plasmid #70911 | pFOSGE_COF2C08 | addgene partial sequence | sequence record 130399 | M13-Rev 5'-CAGGAAACAGCTATGACC-3'
ATAATGATTTTATTTTGACTGATAGTGACCTGTTCGTTGCAACAAATTGATAAGCAATGCTTTCTTATAA
TGCCAACTTTGTACAAGAAAGCTGGGTCACTCTTGAATAGACCCACGCACATCAGGAGATTTCGGCGCGT
AAAGTGCAGGCTGACAAATGGCGAGTTCTTGCTGGGGAAAGTACGCATGAGGTAGACGTCCTCGTCGTTC
TCATCCTGATGGTGCGACACAGTGATGTGATTGCTGATATAGTCTTCGGTAACCTTGTGAAAGTCCCACA
GAGTTAGATTGTTATCCAAGCCGGCTGCAGCCAGGACTGTTCCATCGCGACTAAAGGTGATCGTGGTCAC
AGTGCTAGTGTGCCTCAACAGGGTGGTGACCAGGGATCCGTTCGACAGATCCCAGATGATGATATTGTGA
TCTACTGAACCCGAGGCCAGATACCGGCCGCAGGCGGAGAAGGCCAGAGAACTCACCGATCCCTTGTGGC
CCGTCATCAGGCGTACCGACTGACCGGTCATGTTGTCCCACAGGCGTACCGTGCGATCGCTAGAACCGGT
GGCCACATAATTGGAATTGGGATGAAATTGTACACAATCCACGTCCGACAAGTGACCCACGAATACGCGC
AACGCTTGATTGGAATCCGTGGCCCACAGACGAGCAGTTTTGTCGTAC
