[The description below was written by a language model from this plasmid's Addgene catalogue record.]
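Description:
pFOSGE_COF2C08 is a Gateway entry clone built on the Invitrogen pDONR221 donor backbone and carrying the Drosophila melanogaster gene Taf5 (CG7704, also known as TAF80/TAFII80/TAFII85), which encodes a TBP-associated factor subunit of the general transcription factor TFIID. The insert is recorded as 2112 bp and corresponds to the annotated transcript FBtr0088240. It was introduced by Gateway cloning; in a pDONR221-derived entry clone this normally means a BP recombination that replaces the donor vector's counter-selection cassette with the insert, leaving it flanked by attL sites. The plasmid is maintained in E. coli as a high-copy replicon under kanamycin selection. M13 forward and reverse primer sites flanking the recombination region are listed for sequence verification of the insert.

As an entry vector, the construct is not intended for expression in itself. The record lists no promoter, tag or reporter associated with the insert, and no feature table is provided, so details such as whether the open reading frame retains a stop codon are not stated. Its role is to serve as a shuttle: an LR recombination reaction transfers the Taf5 sequence in a defined orientation into any compatible destination vector, which then supplies the promoter, fusion partners and host-specific selection. The clone name and the associated publication indicate that it belongs to a collection of fly transcriptional regulator clones assembled to study how such factors behave functionally in different regulatory contexts, making it a convenient starting point for building Taf5 expression or fusion constructs.
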