Addgene plasmid #70911: pFOSGE_COF2C08
Purpose: Gateway entry clone
Depositing lab: Alexander Stark. Depositing organization: Research Institute of Molecular Pathology (IMP). Publication: Transcriptional regulators form diverse groups with context-dependent regulatory functions. Stampfel G, Kazmar T, Frank O, Wienerroither S, Reiter F, Stark A. Nature. 2015 Nov 9. doi: 10.1038/nature15545. PubMed 26550828.
Backbone
  Vector backbone: pDONR221
  Backbone manufacturer: Invitrogen
  Backbone size w/o insert (bp): 4762
  Vector type: Gateway entry vector
Growth in bacteria
  Bacterial resistance: Kanamycin, 50 μg/mL
  Growth temperature: 37°C
  Growth strain: DH5alpha
  Copy number: High Copy
Gene/Insert
  Gene/Insert name: Taf5 (alt names: FBgn0010356; CG7704, FBtr0088240)
  Species: D. melanogaster (fly)
  Insert size (bp): 2112
  Entrez Gene: Taf5 (a.k.a. Dmel_CG7704, CG7704, Dmel\CG7704, TAF, TAF5, TAF80, TAF80/85, TAFII80, TAFII85, TAF[II]80, TAF[[II]], TAF[[II]]80, TAF[[II]]80/85, TAF[[II]]85, TFIID, TFIID 85, Taf80, Taf85, Taf[[II]]80, d80, dTAF5, dTAFII85, dTAF[[II]]80, dTAFii80, dmTAF5, dmTaf5, p85, taf5)
  Cloning method: Gateway Cloning
  Sequencing primers: 5′ M13-F20; 3′ M13R
Terms and licenses: Academic/Nonprofit Terms; Industry Terms: Not Available to Industry
How to cite: pFOSGE_COF2C08 was a gift from Alexander Stark (Addgene plasmid # 70911 ; http://n2t.net/addgene:70911 ; RRID:Addgene_70911)
